Addgene plasmid #79914: pXL-BacII-CAG-Zeo-t2A-sHRPaNLG1
Purpose: piggyBac transposon vector, Zeocin-2A-sHRPbNLG1
Depositing lab: Joshua Sanes. Depositing organization: Harvard University. Publication: A split horseradish peroxidase for the detection of intercellular protein-protein interactions and sensitive visualization of synapses. Martell JD, Yamagata M, Deerinck TJ, Phan S, Kwa CG, Ellisman MH, Sanes JR, Ting AY. Nat Biotechnol. 2016 May 30. doi: 10.1038/nbt.3563. PubMed 27240195.
Backbone
  Vector backbone: pXL-BacII
  Vector type: Mammalian Expression ; piggyBac
Growth in bacteria
  Bacterial resistance: Ampicillin, 100 μg/mL
  Growth temperature: 37°C
  Growth strain: DH5alpha
  Copy number: High Copy
Gene/Insert
  Gene/Insert name: Zeocin-t2A-splitHRP-aNLG1
  Species: M. musculus (mouse)
  Entrez Gene: Nlgn1 (a.k.a. 6330415N05Rik, NL1, Nlg1, mKIAA1070)
  Cloning method: Unknown
  Sequencing primers: 5′ pCAG-F; 3′ Bglob-pA-R
Terms and licenses: Academic/Nonprofit Terms; Industry Terms: Not Available to Industry
How to cite: pXL-BacII-CAG-Zeo-t2A-sHRPaNLG1 was a gift from Joshua Sanes (Addgene plasmid # 79914 ; http://n2t.net/addgene:79914 ; RRID:Addgene_79914)
