[The description below was written by a language model from this plasmid's Addgene catalogue record and pLannotate feature annotations shown in this document.]
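Description:
pXL-BacII-CAG-Zeo-t2A-sHRPaNLG1 is a piggyBac transposon plasmid for mammalian expression, built on the pXL-BacII backbone. In bacteria it replicates from a high-copy ColE1/pUC-type origin and is selected with ampicillin through the AmpR (β-lactamase) cassette. It also retains an f1 origin and remnants of a lacZα/lac promoter cloning region. The feature table does not annotate the piggyBac terminal repeats. Short phage lambda-derived fragments flank the expression cassette on both sides, but the record does not explain what they are. In a vector of this type, co-delivered piggyBac transposase excises the cassette lying between the transposon ends and integrates it into the host genome, giving stable expression.

The payload is driven by the CAG promoter, made up of the CMV enhancer, the chicken β-actin promoter and a chimeric intron, and is terminated by a rabbit β-globin polyadenylation signal. The single transcript encodes the ble gene, which confers Zeocin resistance, followed according to the construct name by a T2A self-cleaving peptide and a split horseradish peroxidase fragment fused to mouse neuroligin-1 (Nlgn1). A Myc epitope tag is annotated just downstream of the Nlgn1 coding region. The T2A and HRP segments are not annotated individually. The 2A arrangement means that Zeocin-selected cells should also produce the neuroligin fusion as a separate protein.

The record is inconsistent about which half of the enzyme is present: the name and insert field indicate the sHRPa fragment, while the purpose line says sHRPb. The associated work describes a split HRP system for detecting intercellular protein-protein interactions and visualizing synapses. In that system, peroxidase activity is reconstituted when complementary fragments displayed on opposing cell surfaces meet.
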