Features (pLannotate 1.2.2; 23 found; start..end, strand, type, name):
     30..458     -  rep_origin     f1 ori (sequence partly withheld): f1 bacteriophage origin of replication; arrow indicates direction of (+) strand synthesis
    463..618     -  CDS            lacZα (fragment): LacZα fragment of β-galactosidase; lacZ fragment
    620..739     +  CDS            B (fragment): PORTL_LAMBD - Experimental evidence at protein level: Swiss-Prot protein existence level 1. Forms the portal vertex of the capsid (PubMed:6228056, PubMed:6232391). This portal plays critical roles in head assembly, genome packaging, neck/tail attachment, and genome ejection (Probable). The portal protein multimerizes as a single ring-shaped homododecamer arranged around a central channel (PubMed:6232391). Binds to the terminase subunits to form the packaging machine (PubMed:7799432). From Escherichia phage lambda (Bacteriophage lambda).
   1010..1375    +  enhancer       CMV enhancer: human cytomegalovirus immediate early enhancer
   1378..1653    +  promoter       chicken β-actin promoter: No description available
   1654..2662    +  intron         chimeric intron: chimera between introns from chicken β-actin and rabbit β-globin
   2729..2753    +  protein_bind   attB1: mutant version of attB; recombination site for the Gateway® BP reaction BP Clonase™
   2797..2813    +  promoter       tight TRE promoter (fragment): Tet-responsive promoter PTight, consisting of seven tet operator sequences followed by the minimal CMV promoter
   2815..2888    +  misc_feature   MCS (fragment): multiple cloning site
   2897..3268    +  CDS            ble: BLE_STRHI - Experimental evidence at protein level: Swiss-Prot protein existence level 1. Binding protein with a strong affinity to the bleomycin family of antibiotics. From Streptoalloteichus hindustanus.
   3449..3477    +  intron         β-globin intron (fragment): intron from rabbit β-globin gene
   3539..6421    +  CDS            Nlgn1: NLGN1_MOUSE - Also known as Kiaa1070. Experimental evidence at protein level: Swiss-Prot protein existence level 1. Cell surface protein involved in cell-cell-interactions via its interactions with neurexin family members. Plays a role in synapse function and synaptic signal transmission, and probably mediates its effects by recruiting and clustering other synaptic proteins. May promote the initial formation of synapses, but is not essential for this. In vitro, triggers the de novo formation of presynaptic structures. May be involved in specification of excitatory synapses. Required to maintai
   6434..6462    +  CDS            Myc (fragment): Myc (human c-Myc proto-oncogene) epitope tag
   6473..6544    +  CDS            HBB (fragment): HBB_PONPY - Experimental evidence at transcript level: Swiss-Prot protein existence level 2. Involved in oxygen transport from the lung to the various peripheral tissues. From Pongo pygmaeus (Bornean orangutan).
   6615..6670    +  polyA_signal   β-globin poly(A) signal: rabbit β-globin polyadenylation signal (Gil and Proudfoot, 1987)
   7335..7802    +  CDS            B (fragment): PORTL_LAMBD - Experimental evidence at protein level: Swiss-Prot protein existence level 1. Forms the portal vertex of the capsid (PubMed:6228056, PubMed:6232391). This portal plays critical roles in head assembly, genome packaging, neck/tail attachment, and genome ejection (Probable). The portal protein multimerizes as a single ring-shaped homododecamer arranged around a central channel (PubMed:6232391). Binds to the terminase subunits to form the packaging machine (PubMed:7799432). From Escherichia phage lambda (Bacteriophage lambda).
   7840..7856    -  protein_bind   lac operator: The lac repressor binds to the lac operator to inhibit transcription in E. coli. This inhibition can be relieved by adding lactose or isopropyl-β-D-thiogalactopyranoside (IPTG). lac repressor encoded by lacI
   7864..7894    -  promoter       lac promoter: promoter for the E. coli lac operon
   7909..7930    -  protein_bind   CAP binding site: CAP binding activates transcription in the presence of cAMP. E. coli catabolite activator protein
   7943..8035    -  CDS            lacI (fragment): lac repressor; lacI; The lac repressor binds to the lac operator to inhibit transcription in E. coli. This inhibition can be relieved by adding lactose or isopropyl-β-D-thiogalactopyranoside (IPTG).
   8218..8806    -  rep_origin     ori: high-copy-number ColE1/pMB1/pBR322/pUC origin of replication
   8977..9837    -  CDS            AmpR: β-lactamase; bla; confers resistance to ampicillin, carbenicillin, and related antibiotics
   9838..9942    -  promoter       AmpR promoter: bla
>Addgene plasmid #79914 | pXL-BacII-CAG-Zeo-t2A-sHRPaNLG1 | depositor full sequence | sequence record 155975 | pXL-BacII-CAG-Zeo-t2A-sHRPaNLG1 sequence 9965 bps
CTAAATTGTAAGCGTTAATATTTTGTTAAAATTCGCGTTAAATTTTTGTTAAATCAGCTCATTTTTTAAC
CAATAGGCCGAAATCGGCAAAATCCCTTATAAATCAAAAGAATAGACCGAGATAGGGT
[37 nt withheld, positions 129-165]
AAAGAACGTGGACTCCAACGTCAAAGG
[49 nt withheld, positions 193-241]
T
[91 nt withheld, positions 243-333]
G
[124 nt withheld, positions 335-458]
CCCATTCGCCATTCAGGCTGCGCAACTGTTGGGAAGGGCGATCGGTGCGGGCCTCTTCGCTATTACGCCA
GCTGGCGAAAGGGGGATGTGCTGCAAGGCGATTAAGTTGGGTAACGCCAGGGTTTTCCCAGTCACGACGT
TGTAAAACGACGGCCAGTGAGCGCGCCTCGTTCATTCACGTTTTTGAACCCGTGGAGGACGGGCAGACTC
GCGGTGCAAATGTGTTTTACAGCGTGATGGAGCAGATGAAGATGCTCGACACGCTGCAGAACACGCAGCT
AGATTAACCCTAGAAAGATAATCATATTGTGACGTACGTTAAAGATAATCATGCGTAAAATTGACGCATG
TGTTTTATCGGTCTGTATATCGAGGTTTATTTATTAATTTGAATAGATATTAAGTTTTATTATATTTACA
CTTACATACTAATAATAAATTCAACAAACAATTTATTTATGTTTATTTATTTATTAAAAAAAAACAAAAA
CTCAAAATTTCTTCTATAAAGTAACAAAACTTTTATCGAATTCCTGCAGCCCGGGGGATCCACTAGTTAT
TAATAGTAATCAATTACGGGGTCATTAGTTCATAGCCCATATATGGAGTTCCGCGTTACATAACTTACGG
TAAATGGCCCGCCTGGCTGACCGCCCAACGACCCCCGCCCATTGACGTCAATAATGACGTATGTTCCCAT
AGTAACGCCAATAGGGACTTTCCATTGACGTCAATGGGTGGACTATTTACGGTAAACTGCCCACTTGGCA
GTACATCAAGTGTATCATATGCCAAGTACGCCCCCTATTGACGTCAATGACGGTAAATGGCCCGCCTGGC
ATTATGCCCAGTACATGACCTTATGGGACTTTCCTACTTGGCAGTACATCTACGTATTAGTCATCGCTAT
TACCATGGGTCGAGGTGAGCCCCACGTTCTGCTTCACTCTCCCCATCTCCCCCCCCTCCCCACCCCCAAT
TTTGTATTTATTTATTTTTTAATTATTTTGTGCAGCGATGGGGGCGGGGGGGGGGGGGGCGCGCGCCAGG
CGGGGCGGGGCGGGGCGAGGGGCGGGGCGGGGCGAGGCGGAGAGGTGCGGCGGCAGCCAATCAGAGCGGC
GCGCTCCGAAAGTTTCCTTTTATGGCGAGGCGGCGGCGGCGGCGGCCCTATAAAAAGCGAAGCGCGCGGC
GGGCGGGAGTCGCTGCGTTGCCTTCGCCCCGTGCCCCGCTCCGCGCCGCCTCGCGCCGCCCGCCCCGGCT
CTGACTGACCGCGTTACTCCCACAGGTGAGCGGGCGGGACGGCCCTTCTCCTCCGGGCTGTAATTAGCGC
TTGGTTTAATGACGGCTCGTTTCTTTTCTGTGGCTGCGTGAAAGCCTTAAAGGGCTCCGGGAGGGCCCTT
TGTGCGGGGGGGAGCGGCTCGGGGGGTGCGTGCGTGTGTGTGTGCGTGGGGAGCGCCGCGTGCGGCCCGC
GCTGCCCGGCGGCTGTGAGCGCTGCGGGCGCGGCGCGGGGCTTTGTGCGCTCCGCGTGTGCGCGAGGGGA
GCGCGGCCGGGGGCGGTGCCCCGCGGTGCGGGGGGGCTGCGAGGGGAACAAAGGCTGCGTGCGGGGTGTG
TGCGTGGGGGGGTGAGCAGGGGGTGTGGGCGCGGCGGTCGGGCTGTAACCCCCCCCTGCACCCCCCTCCC
CGAGTTGCTGAGCACGGCCCGGCTTCGGGTGCGGGGCTCCGTGCGGGGCGTGGCGCGGGGCTCGCCGTGC
CGGGCGGGGGGTGGCGGCAGGTGGGGGTGCCGGGCGGGGCGGGGCCGCCTCGGGCCGGGGAGGGCTCGGG
GGAGGGGCGCGGCGGCCCCGGAGCGCCGGCGGCTGTCGAGGCGCGGCGAGCCGCAGCCATTGCCTTTTAT
GGTAATCGTGCGAGAGGGCGCAGGGACTTCCTTTGTCCCAAATCTGGCGGAGCCGAAATCTGGGAGGCGC
CGCCGCACCCCCTCTAGCGGGCGCGGGCGAAGCGGTGCGGCGCCGGCAGGAAGGAAATGGGCGGGGAGGG
CCTTCGTGCGTCGCCGCGCCGCCGTCCCCTTCTCCATCTCCAGCCTCGGGGCTGCCGCAGGGGGACGGCT
GCCTTCGGGGGGGACGGGGCAGGGCGGGGTTCGGCTTCTGGCGTGTGACCGGCGGCTCTAGAGCCTCTGC
TAACCATGTTCATGCCTTCTTCTTTTTCCTACAGCTCCTGGGCAACGTGCTGGTTATTGTGCTGTCTCAT
CATTTTGGCAAAGAATTCCTCGAGGATATCACAAGTTTGTACAAAAAAGCAGGCTCCGAATTCGCCCTTC
GTAACTATAACGGTCCTAAGGTAGCGAATAGTGAACCGTCAGATCCGCTAGCGCTACCGGACTCAGATCT
CGAGCTCAAGCTTCGAATTCTGCAGTCGACGGTACCGCGGGCCCGGGATCGATCCACCATGGCCAAGTTG
ACCAGTGCCGTTCCGGTGCTCACCGCGCGCGACGTCGCCGGAGCGGTCGAGTTCTGGACCGACCGGCTCG
GGTTCTCCCGGGACTTCGTGGAGGACGACTTCGCCGGTGTGGTCCGGGACGACGTGACCCTGTTCATCAG
CGCGGTCCAGGACCAGGTGGTGCCGGACAACACCCTGGCCTGGGTGTGGGTGCGCGGCCTGGACGAGCTG
TACGCCGAGTGGTCGGAGGTCGTGTCCACGAACTTCCGGGACGCCTCCGGGCCGGCCATGACCGAGATCG
GCGAGCAGCCGTGGGGGCGGGAGTTCGCCCTGCGCGACCCGGCCGGCAACTGCGTGCACTTCGTGGCCGA
GGAGCAGGACACTAGTAGTACTAACTTCGACCTGCTGAAGCTGGCCGGCGACGTGGAGAGCAATCCTGGA
CCTAATTTTGATCTCCTCAAACTCGCTGGAGATGTCGAATCCAATCCTGGACCTAACTTTGACTTGTTGA
AGTTGGCAGGGGACGTTGAGTCTAACCCAGGGCCAGATATCGCGGCCGCGATGTTCATGCCTTCTTCTTT
TTCCTACAGCTCCTGGGCAACGTGCTGGTTATTGTGCTGTCTCATCATTTTGGCAAAGAATTCCGCCACC
ATGGCACTTCCCAGATGCATGTGGCCAAATTATGTTTGGAGAGCTATGATGGCATGTGTGGTCCACAGGG
GATCCGGTGCCCCATTGACTCTCTGCTTGTTGGGATGTTTGCTACAGACTTTTCACGTACTCTCTCAAAA
GACCGGTAACTTGTCTGCACTGGTTGACTTTGACCTGCGCACCCCAACCATCTTCGACAATAAGTATTAC
GTCAATCTGGAGGAACAGAAGGGCCTGATTCAGTCCGACCAGGAGCTGTTCAGTTCCCCAAATGCTACCG
ACACTATTCCTCTTGTGCGCAGCTTCGCTAATAGCACACAAACCTTTTTCAATGCTTTCGTGGAAGCTAT
GGATCGGATGGGAAATATAACGCCCCTGACGGGTACGCAGGGACAGATAAGACTGAACTGTAGGGTCGTG
AACAGCAACTCTGGCTCGGGCTCGGGCGGCAAGCCCATCCCCAACCCCCTGCTGGGCCTGGACAGCACCC
AATTGTTGGATGATGTAGACCCATTGGTTACTACTAACTTTGGCAAGATTAGGGGAATTAAGAAAGAACT
CAATAATGAAATTTTGGGTCCTGTCATTCAGTTTCTTGGGGTTCCATATGCCGCTCCACCAACAGGAGAA
CATCGTTTCCAGCCTCCAGAACCACCATCTCCCTGGTCTGACATCCGGAACGCCACTCAGTTTGCTCCTG
TATGTCCCCAGAATATCATTGATGGCAGATTGCCTGAAGTTATGCTTCCTGTGTGGTTCACTAATAACTT
GGATGTGGTTTCATCATACGTCCAAGACCAGAGTGAAGACTGTCTATACTTAAACATCTATGTCCCAACT
GAAGATGGTCCCCTTACAAAGAAACACACAGATGATTTAGGTGATAATGACGGTGCTGAAGATGAAGATA
TTCGGGACAGTGGGGGTCCCAAACCAGTGATGGTGTACATCCATGGCGGCTCTTACATGGAAGGTACTGG
AAATCTGTATGATGGGAGTGTCTTGGCAAGCTATGGCAATGTGATCGTCATCACAGTCAACTATCGGCTT
GGGGTACTTGGCTTCTTGAGCACAGGGGATCAGGCTGCCAAAGGAAACTACGGGCTCCTTGACCTCATCC
AGGCCCTAAGATGGACCAGCGAGAACATTGGGTTCTTTGGTGGTGACCCCTTGCGAATCACTGTGTTTGG
ATCAGGCGCTGGGGGTTCATGTGTCAACCTGCTGACTTTATCCCATTATTCTGAAGGTAACCGTTGGAGC
AATTCAACCAAAGGACTTTTTCAACGAGCAATAGCTCAGAGTGGAACAGCCCTTTCCAGCTGGGCTGTTA
GTTTCCAGCCTGCAAAATACGCTAGAATTCTGGCCACAAAAGTTGGCTGCAATGTTTCAGATACAGTAGA
GTTAGTAGAATGCCTGCAGAAGAAGCCTTACAAAGAACTTGTTGATCAAGATGTTCAACCAGCCCGATAC
CACATAGCCTTTGGACCTGTGATCGATGGTGATGTAATACCAGATGACCCTCAGATACTGATGGAACAAG
GAGAGTTCCTCAACTATGATATAATGTTGGGAGTTAACCAAGGGGAAGGGTTGAAGTTTGTCGAAAATAT
AGTAGATAGTGATGATGGTGTATCAGCCAGTGATTTCGACTTTGCTGTTTCTAATTTTGTTGATAATTTA
TATGGATATCCTGAAGGCAAAGATGTTTTGAGAGAAACCATTAAATTCATGTATACTGACTGGGCTGATC
GCCATAATCCTGAAACTAGAAGGAAGACATTGTTGGCTTTGTTTACGGACCATCAATGGGTAGCACCTGC
TGTGGCCACAGCAGACCTTCACTCGAACTTTGGCTCACCTACATACTTCTATGCCTTTTATCATCATTGC
CAAACAGATCAAGTTCCAGCTTGGGCTGATGCAGCTCATGGGGATGAGGTTCCCTATGTGTTGGGAATCC
CCATGATTGGCCCTACAGAGTTATTTCCTTGCAATTTCTCCAAGAATGATGTGATGTTGAGTGCAGTAGT
AATGACATACTGGACGAATTTTGCTAAAACTGGTGACCCAAATCAACCAGTTCCTCAAGACACAAAATTC
ATCCATACCAAACCCAACCGCTTTGAAGAAGTAGCATGGACCAGATATTCCCAGAAAGACCAGCTTTATC
TCCATATTGGATTAAAACCGAGAGTTAAAGAGCATTACAGAGCCAATAAGGTAAATCTCTGGCTGGAGCT
GGTACCTCATCTGCATAATCTCAATGACATTTCTCAGTATACCTCGACAACAACTAAAGTGCCATCCACG
GACATCACTCTCAGACCTACAAGGAAGAATTCCACACCAGTCACATCAGCCTTTCCCACTGCCAAACAGG
ATGATCCCAAGCAACAACCAAGCCCCTTCTCGGTGGATCAGAGGGACTACTCCACAGAGCTAAGTGTCAC
TATCGCAGTGGGGGCCTCTCTGCTGTTTCTCAACATCTTGGCTTTTGCAGCCCTGTACTACAAGAAGGAT
AAGAGGAGACATGATGTCCACCGGAGGTGCAGCCCTCAGCGCACGACCACCAACGACCTAACCCATGCTC
CAGAAGAGGAAATTATGTCTCTCCAAATGAAGCACACTGACTTGGATCACGAGTGTGAGTCCATCCATCC
ACATGAGGTGGTTCTTCGGACCGCCTGTCCCCCAGATTATACTCTAGCTATGAGGAGGTCACCTGATGAT
ATTCCACTAATGACACCTAACACCATCACAATGATTCCCAACACTATACCAGGGATTCAGCCCTTACATA
CATTCAACACATTTACTGGAGGACAGAATAATACACTGCCCCATCCCCACCCACACCCCCATTCACATTC
AACAACCAGGGTATAGGGCGCGCCAGAGCAAAAGCTCATTTCTGAAGAGGACTTATGAGGCCGCACTCCT
CAGGTGCAGGCTGCCTATCAGAAGGTGGTGGCTGGTGTGGCCAATGCCCTGGCTCACAAATACCACTGAG
ATCTTTTTCCCTCTGCCAAAAATTATGGGGACATCATGAAGCCCCTTGAGCATCTGACTTCTGGCTAATA
AAGGAAATTTATTTTCATTGCAATAGTGTGTTGGAATTTTTTGTGTCTCTCACTCGGAAGGACATATGGG
AGGGCAAATCATTTAAAACATCAGAATGAGTATTTGGTTTAGAGTTTGGCAACATATGCCATATGCTGGC
TGCCATGAACAAAGGTGGCTATAAAGAGGTCATCAGTATATGAAACAGCCCCCTGCTGTCCATTCCTTAT
TCCATAGAAAAGCCTTGACTTGAGGTTAGATTTTTTTTATATTTTGTTTTGTGTTATTTTTTTCTTTAAC
ATCCCTAAAATTTTCCTTACATGTTTTACTAGCCAGATTTTTCCTCCTCTCCTGACTACTCCCAGTCATA
GCTGTCCCTCTTCTCTTATGAAGATCCCTCGACCTGCAGCCCAAGCTTGATATCTATAACAAGAAAATAT
ATATATAATAAGTTATCACGTAAGTAGAACATGAAATAACAATATAATTATCGTATGAGTTAAATCTTAA
AAGTCACGTAAAAGATAATCATGCGTCATTTTGACTCACGCGGTCGTTATAGTTCAAAATCAGTGACACT
TACCGCATTGACAAGCACGCCTCACGGGAGCTCCAAGCGGCGACTGAGATGTCCTAAATGCACAGCGACG
GATTCGCGCTATTTAGAAAGAGAGAGCAATATTTCAAGAATGCATGCGTCAATTTTACGCAGACTATCTT
TCTAGGGTTAATCTAGCTGCATCAGGATCATATCGTCGGGTCTTTTTTCCGGCTCAGTCATCGCCCAAGC
TGGCGCTATCTGGGCATCGGGGAGGAAGAAGCCCGTGCCTTTTCCCGCGAGGTTGAAGCGGCATGGAAAG
AGTTTGCCGAGGATGACTGCTGCTGCATTGACGTTGAGCGAAAACGCACGTTTACCATGATGATTCGGGA
AGGTGTGGCCATGCACGCCTTTAACGGTGAACTGTTCGTTCAGGCCACCTGGGATACCAGTTCGTCGCGG
CTTTTCCGGACACAGTTCCGGATGGTCAGCCCGAAGCGCATCAGCAACCCGAACAATACCGGCGACAGCC
GGAACTGCCGTGCCGGTGTGCAGATTAATGACAGCGGTGCGGCGCTGGGATATTACGTCAGCGAGGACGG
GTATCCTGGCTGGATGCCGCAGAAATGGACATGGATACCCCGTGAGTTACCCGGCGGGCGCGCTTGGCGT
AATCATGGTCATAGCTGTTTCCTGTGTGAAATTGTTATCCGCTCACAATTCCACACAACATACGAGCCGG
AAGCATAAAGTGTAAAGCCTGGGGTGCCTAATGAGTGAGCTAACTCACATTAATTGCGTTGCGCTCACTG
CCCGCTTTCCAGTCGGGAAACCTGTCGTGCCAGCTGCATTAATGAATCGGCCAACGCGCGGGGAGAGGCG
GTTTGCGTATTGGGCGCTCTTCCGCTTCCTCGCTCACTGACTCGCTGCGCTCGGTCGTTCGGCTGCGGCG
AGCGGTATCAGCTCACTCAAAGGCGGTAATACGGTTATCCACAGAATCAGGGGATAACGCAGGAAAGAAC
ATGTGAGCAAAAGGCCAGCAAAAGGCCAGGAACCGTAAAAAGGCCGCGTTGCTGGCGTTTTTCCATAGGC
TCCGCCCCCCTGACGAGCATCACAAAAATCGACGCTCAAGTCAGAGGTGGCGAAACCCGACAGGACTATA
AAGATACCAGGCGTTTCCCCCTGGAAGCTCCCTCGTGCGCTCTCCTGTTCCGACCCTGCCGCTTACCGGA
TACCTGTCCGCCTTTCTCCCTTCGGGAAGCGTGGCGCTTTCTCATAGCTCACGCTGTAGGTATCTCAGTT
CGGTGTAGGTCGTTCGCTCCAAGCTGGGCTGTGTGCACGAACCCCCCGTTCAGCCCGACCGCTGCGCCTT
ATCCGGTAACTATCGTCTTGAGTCCAACCCGGTAAGACACGACTTATCGCCACTGGCAGCAGCCACTGGT
AACAGGATTAGCAGAGCGAGGTATGTAGGCGGTGCTACAGAGTTCTTGAAGTGGTGGCCTAACTACGGCT
ACACTAGAAGGACAGTATTTGGTATCTGCGCTCTGCTGAAGCCAGTTACCTTCGGAAAAAGAGTTGGTAG
CTCTTGATCCGGCAAACAAACCACCGCTGGTAGCGGTGGTTTTTTTGTTTGCAAGCAGCAGATTACGCGC
AGAAAAAAAGGATCTCAAGAAGATCCTTTGATCTTTTCTACGGGGTCTGACGCTCAGTGGAACGAAAACT
CACGTTAAGGGATTTTGGTCATGAGATTATCAAAAAGGATCTTCACCTAGATCCTTTTAAATTAAAAATG
AAGTTTTAAATCAATCTAAAGTATATATGAGTAAACTTGGTCTGACAGTTACCAATGCTTAATCAGTGAG
GCACCTATCTCAGCGATCTGTCTATTTCGTTCATCCATAGTTGCCTGACTCCCCGTCGTGTAGATAACTA
CGATACGGGAGGGCTTACCATCTGGCCCCAGTGCTGCAATGATACCGCGAGACCCACGCTCACCGGCTCC
AGATTTATCAGCAATAAACCAGCCAGCCGGAAGGGCCGAGCGCAGAAGTGGTCCTGCAACTTTATCCGCC
TCCATCCAGTCTATTAATTGTTGCCGGGAAGCTAGAGTAAGTAGTTCGCCAGTTAATAGTTTGCGCAACG
TTGTTGCCATTGCTACAGGCATCGTGGTGTCACGCTCGTCGTTTGGTATGGCTTCATTCAGCTCCGGTTC
CCAACGATCAAGGCGAGTTACATGATCCCCCATGTTGTGCAAAAAAGCGGTTAGCTCCTTCGGTCCTCCG
ATCGTTGTCAGAAGTAAGTTGGCCGCAGTGTTATCACTCATGGTTATGGCAGCACTGCATAATTCTCTTA
CTGTCATGCCATCCGTAAGATGCTTTTCTGTGACTGGTGAGTACTCAACCAAGTCATTCTGAGAATAGTG
TATGCGGCGACCGAGTTGCTCTTGCCCGGCGTCAATACGGGATAATACCGCGCCACATAGCAGAACTTTA
AAAGTGCTCATCATTGGAAAACGTTCTTCGGGGCGAAAACTCTCAAGGATCTTACCGCTGTTGAGATCCA
GTTCGATGTAACCCACTCGTGCACCCAACTGATCTTCAGCATCTTTTACTTTCACCAGCGTTTCTGGGTG
AGCAAAAACAGGAAGGCAAAATGCCGCAAAAAAGGGAATAAGGGCGACACGGAAATGTTGAATACTCATA
CTCTTCCTTTTTCAATATTATTGAAGCATTTATCAGGGTTATTGTCTCATGAGCGGATACATATTTGAAT
GTATTTAGAAAAATAAACAAATAGGGGTTCCGCGCACATTTCCCCGAAAAGTGCCAC
