>Addgene plasmid #79914 | pXL-BacII-CAG-Zeo-t2A-sHRPaNLG1 | addgene partial sequence | sequence record 153442 | mCherry-F2 5'-tggcatggacgagctgtac-3'
ACTTCCGGGACGCCTCCGGGCCGGCCATGACCGAGATCGGCGAGCAGCCGTGGGGGCGGGAGTTCGCCCT
GCGCGACCCGGCCGGCAACTGCGTGCACTTCGTGGCCGAGGAGCAGGAC
