>Addgene plasmid #79914 | pXL-BacII-CAG-Zeo-t2A-sHRPaNLG1 | addgene partial sequence | sequence record 153467 | Bglob-pA-R 5'-ttttggcagagggaaaaaga-3'
GCCACACCAGCCACCACCTTCTGATAGGCAGCCTGCACCTGAGGAGTGCGGCCTCATAAGTCCTCTTCAG
AAATGAGCTTTTGCTCTGGCGCGCCCTATACCCTGGTTGTTGAATGTGAATGGGGGTGTGGGTGGGGATG
GGGCAGTGTATTATTCTGTCCTCCAGTAAATGTGTTGAATGTATGTAAGGGCTGAATCCCTGGTATAGTG
TTGGGAATCATTGTGATGGTGTTAGGTGTCATTAGTGGAATATCATCAGGTGACCTCCTCATAGCTAGAG
TATAATCTGGGGGACAGGCGGTCCGAAGAACCACCTCATGTGGATGGATGGACTCACACTCGTGATCCAA
GTCAGTGTGCTTCATTTGGAGAGACATAATTTCCTCTTCTGGAGCATGGGTTAGGTCGTTGGTGGTCGTG
CGCTGAGGGCTGCACCTCCGGTGGACATCATGTCTCCTCTTATCCTTCTTGTAGTACAGGGCTGCAAAAG
CCAAGATGTTGAGAAACAGCAGAGAGGCCCCCACTGCGATAGTGACACTTAGCTCTGTGGAGTAGTCCCT
CTGATCCACCGAGAAGGGGCTTGGTTGTTGCTTGGGATCATCCTGTTTGGCAGTGGGAAAGGCTGATGTG
ACTGGTGTGGAATTCTTCCTTGTA
