>Addgene plasmid #79914 | pXL-BacII-CAG-Zeo-t2A-sHRPaNLG1 | addgene partial sequence | sequence record 155956 | mNlgn1-R 5'-GAGGCTGGAAACGATGTTCT-3'
ACTGAATGACAGGACCCAAAATTTCATTATTGAGTTCTTTCTTAATTCCCCTAATCTTGCCAAAGTTAGT
AGTAACCAATGGGTCTACATCATCCAACAATTGGGTGCTGTCCAGGCCCAGCAGGGGGTTGGGGATGGGC
TTGCCGCCCGAGCCCGAGCCAGAGTTGCTGTTCACGACCCTACAGTTCAGTCTTATCTGTCCCTGCGTAC
CCGTCAGGGGCGTTATATTTCCCATCCGATCCATAGCTTCCACGAAAGCATTGAAAAAGGTTTGTGTGCT
ATTAGCGAAGCTGCGCACAAGAGGAATAGTGTCGGTAGCATTTGGGGAACTGAACAGCTCCTGGTCGGAC
TGAATCAGGCCCTTCTGTTCCTCCAGATTGACGTAATACTTATTGTCGAAGATGGTTGGGGTGCGCAGGT
CAAAGTCAACCAGTGCAGACAAGTTACCGGTCTTTTGAGAGAGTACGTGAAAAGTCTGTAGCAAACATCC
CAACAAGCAGAGAGTCAATGGGGCACCGGATCCCCTGTGGACCACACATGCCATCATAGCTCTCCAAACA
TAATTTGGCCACATGCATCTGGGAAGTGCCATGGTGGCGGAATTCTTTGCCAAAATGATGAGACAGCACA
ATAACCAGCACGTTGCCCAGGAGCTGTAGGAAAAAGAAGAAGGCATGAACATCGCGGCCGCGATATCTGG
CCCTGGGTTAGACTCAACGTCCCCTGCCAACTTCAACAAGTCAAAGTTAGGTCCAGGATTGGATTCGACA
TCTCCAGCGAGTTTGAGGAGATCAAAATTAGGTCCAGGATTGCTCTCCACGTC
